Addgene plasmid #169088: pAGM24951
Purpose: MoClo level 0 Tomato E8 promoter module
Depositing lab: Sylvestre Marillonnet. Depositing organization: Leibniz Institute of Plant Biochemistry (IPB). Publication: Engineering Betalain Biosynthesis in Tomato for High Level Betanin Production in Fruits. Grutzner R, Schubert R, Horn C, Yang C, Vogt T, Marillonnet S. Front Plant Sci. 2021 Jun 9;12:682443. doi: 10.3389/fpls.2021.682443. eCollection 2021. PubMed 34177999.
Backbone
  Vector backbone: pICH41295
  Backbone manufacturer: Sylvestre Marillonnet
  Vector type: Synthetic Biology ; MoClo Cloning Vector
Growth in bacteria
  Bacterial resistance: Spectinomycin, 50 μg/mL
  Growth temperature: 37°C
  Growth strain: DH5alpha
  Copy number: High Copy
Gene/Insert
  Gene/Insert name: Tomato E8 promoter
  Species: Solanum lycopersicum
  Cloning method: Restriction Enzyme; 5′ cloning site Unknown (unknown if destroyed)
Terms and licenses: Academic/Nonprofit Terms; Industry Terms: Not Available to Industry
How to cite: pAGM24951 was a gift from Sylvestre Marillonnet (Addgene plasmid # 169088 ; http://n2t.net/addgene:169088 ; RRID:Addgene_169088)
