[The description below was written by a language model from this plasmid's Addgene catalogue record and pLannotate feature annotations shown in this document.]
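Description:
pAGM24951 is a level 0 part plasmid for the MoClo (Modular Cloning) Golden Gate system, carrying the promoter of the tomato (Solanum lycopersicum) E8 gene in the pICH41295 level 0 backbone. It is a small bacterial cloning vector of about 4.4 kb with no plant replication or transfer functions of its own. It is maintained in E. coli at high copy through a ColE1/pUC-type origin and selected with spectinomycin, resistance being provided by the aadA aminoglycoside adenylyltransferase gene, which lies downstream of a bla-type promoter. The short integrase and gentamicin acetyltransferase fragments annotated next to aadA are most likely remnants of the integron-derived cassette from which the marker was taken. The brief lacI and chicken β-actin promoter hits are small fragment matches and do not appear to be functional elements.

The automated annotation does not label the E8 promoter itself. It presumably occupies the roughly 2 kb unannotated region following the origin, but the record gives neither its exact boundaries nor the flanking cloning sites. In the MoClo scheme, level 0 modules hold a single standardized part flanked by type IIS restriction sites, so that digestion releases it with defined fusion overhangs for ordered one-pot assembly with coding sequence and terminator modules into level 1 transcription units, which can then be combined into multigene constructs. E8 is a ripening-associated, fruit-specific tomato gene, so its promoter is used to restrict transgene expression to ripening fruit. The associated publication concerns engineering betalain biosynthesis in tomato for high-level betanin production in fruits, which matches this module's role in driving pathway genes in fruit.
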