Features (pLannotate 1.2.2; 7 found; start..end, strand, type, name):
    126..230     +  promoter       AmpR promoter: bla
    221..301     -  CDS            int (fragment): INT2_ECOLX - Protein inferred from homology: Swiss-Prot protein existence level 3. Putative integrase believed to be involved in the insertion of antibiotic resistance genes into plasmids and transposons. From Escherichia coli.
    389..445     +  CDS            GmR (fragment): gentamycin acetyltransferase; aacC1; confers resistance to gentamycin
    452..1240    +  CDS            aadA: S3AD_ECOLX - Experimental evidence at protein level: Swiss-Prot protein existence level 1. Mediates bacterial resistance to the antibiotics streptomycin and spectinomycin. From Escherichia coli.
   1414..2002    +  rep_origin     ori: high-copy-number ColE1/pMB1/pBR322/pUC origin of replication
   2185..2234    +  CDS            lacI (fragment): lac repressor; lacI; The lac repressor binds to the lac operator to inhibit transcription in E. coli. This inhibition can be relieved by adding lactose or isopropyl-β-D-thiogalactopyranoside (IPTG).
   2346..2363    +  promoter       chicken β-actin promoter (fragment): contains a 21-bp deletion relative to the standard chicken β-actin promoter
>Addgene plasmid #169088 | pAGM24951 | addgene full sequence | sequence record 346744 | Addgene NGS Result
AATGTGAGACCACGAAGTGGCTCTTCAGTGGACGAAAGGGCCTCGTGATACGCCTATTTTTATAGGTTAA
TGTCATGATAATAATGGTTTCTTAGACGTCAGGTGGCACTTTTCGGGGAAATGTGCGCGGAACCCCTATT
TGTTTATTTTTCTAAATACATTCAAATATGTATCCGCTCATGAGACAATAACCCTGATAAATGCTTCAAT
AATATTGAAAAAGGAAGAGTATGCGCTCACGCAACTGGTCCAGAACCTTGACCGAACGCAGCGGTGGTAA
CGGCGCAGTGGCGGTTTTCATGGCTTGTTATGACTGTTTTTTTTTGGGGTACAGTCTATGCCTCGGGCAT
CCAAGCAGCAAGCGCGTTACGCCGTGGGTCGATGTTTGATGTTATGGAGCAGCAACGATGTTACGCAGCA
GGGCAGTCGCCCTAAAACAAAGTTAAACATCATGAGGGAAGCGGTGATCGCCGAAGTATCGACTCAACTA
TCAGAGGTAGTTGGCGTCATCGAGCGCCATCTCGAACCGACGTTGCTGGCCGTACATTTGTACGGCTCCG
CAGTGGATGGCGGCCTGAAGCCACACAGCGATATTGATTTGCTGGTTACGGTGACCGTAAGGCTTGATGA
AACAACGCGGCGAGCTTTGATCAACGACCTTTTGGAAACTTCGGCTTCCCCTGGAGAGAGCGAGATTCTC
CGCGCTGTAGAAGTCACCATTGTTGTGCACGACGACATCATTCCGTGGCGTTATCCAGCTAAGCGCGAAC
TGCAATTTGGAGAATGGCAGCGCAATGACATTCTTGCAGGTATCTTCGAGCCAGCCACGATCGACATTGA
TCTGGCTATCTTGCTGACAAAAGCAAGAGAACATAGCGTTGCCTTGGTAGGTCCAGCGGCGGAGGAACTC
TTTGATCCGGTTCCTGAACAGGATCTATTTGAGGCGCTAAATGAAACCTTAACGCTATGGAACTCGCCGC
CCGACTGGGCTGGCGATGAGCGAAATGTAGTGCTTACGTTGTCCCGCATTTGGTACAGCGCAGTAACCGG
CAAAATCGCGCCGAAGGATGTCGCTGCCGACTGGGCAATGGAGCGCCTGCCGGCCCAGTATCAGCCCGTC
ATACTTGAAGCTAGACAGGCTTATCTTGGACAAGAAGAAGATCGCTTGGCCTCGCGCGCAGATCAGTTGG
AAGAATTTGTCCATTACGTAAAAGGCGAGATCACCAAGGTAGTCGGCAAATAACTGTCAGACCAAGTTTA
CTCATATATACTTTAGATTGATTTAAAACTTCATTTTTAATTTAAAAGGATCTAGGTGAAGATCCTTTTT
GATAATCTCATGACCAAAATCCCTTAACGTGAGTTTTCGTTCCACTGAGCGTCAGACCCCGTAGAAAAGA
TCAAAGGATCTTCTTGAGATCCTTTTTTTCTGCGCGTAATCTGCTGCTTGCAAACAAAAAAACCACCGCT
ACCAGCGGTGGTTTGTTTGCCGGATCAAGAGCTACCAACTCTTTTTCCGAAGGTAACTGGCTTCAGCAGA
GCGCAGATACCAAATACTGTTCTTCTAGTGTAGCCGTAGTTAGGCCACCACTTCAAGAACTCTGTAGCAC
CGCCTACATACCTCGCTCTGCTAATCCTGTTACCAGTGGCTGCTGCCAGTGGCGATAAGTCGTGTCTTAC
CGGGTTGGACTCAAGACGATAGTTACCGGATAAGGCGCAGCGGTCGGGCTGAACGGGGGGTTCGTGCACA
CAGCCCAGCTTGGAGCGAACGACCTACACCGAACTGAGATACCTACAGCGTGAGCTATGAGAAAGCGCCA
CGCTTCCCGAAGGGAGAAAGGCGGACAGGTATCCGGTAAGCGGCAGGGTCGGAACAGGAGAGCGCACGAG
GGAGCTTCCAGGGGGAAACGCCTGGTATCTTTATAGTCCTGTCGGGTTTCGCCACCTCTGACTTGAGCGT
CGATTTTTGTGATGCTCGTCAGGGGGGCGGAGCCTATGGAAAAACGCCAGCAACGCGGCCTTTTTACGGT
TCCTGGCCTTTTGCTGGCCTTTTGCTCACATGTTCTTTCCTGCGTTATCCCCTGATTCTGTGGATAACCG
TATTACCGCCTTTGAGTGAGCTGATACCGCTCGCCGCAGCCGAACGACCGAGCGCAGCGAGTCAGTGAGC
GAGGAAGCGGAAGAGCGCCCAATACGCAAACCGCCTCTCCCCGCGCGTTGGCCGATTCATTAATCACTCT
GTGGTCTCAGGAGTTTTGTGGAAGTGAGAGAGTCCAATTTTGATAAGAAAAGAGTCAGAAAACGTAATAT
TTTAAAAGTCTAAATCTTTCTACAAATAAGAGCAAATTTATTTATTTTTTAATCCAATAAATATTAATGG
AGGACAAATTCAATTCACTTGGTTGTAAAATAAACTTAAACCAATAACCAAAGAACTAATAAATCCTGAA
GTGGAATTATTAAGGATAAATGTACATAGACAATGAAGAAATAATAGGTTCGATGAATTAATAATAATTA
AGGATGTTACAATCATCATGTGCCAAGTATATACACAATATTCTATGGGATTTATAATTTCGTTACTTCA
CTTAACTTTTGCGTAAATAAAACGAATTATCTGATATTTTATAATAAAACAGTTAATTAAGAACCATCAT
TTTTAACAACATAGATATATTATTTCTAATAGTTTAATGATACTTTTAAATCTTTTAAATTTTATGTTTC
TTTTAGAAAATAAAAATTCAAAAAATTAAATATATTTACAAAAACTACAATCAAACACAACTTCATATAT
TAAAAGCAAAATATATTTTGAAAATTTCAAGTGTCCTAACAAATAAGACAAGAGGAAAATGTACGATGAG
AGACATAAAGAGAACTAATAATTGAGGAGTCCTATAATATATAATAAAGTTTATTAGTAAACTTAATTAT
TAAGGACTCCTAAAATATATGATAGGAGAAAATGAATGGTGAGAGATATTGGAAAACTTAATAATTAAGG
ATTTTAAAATATATGGTAAAAGATAGGCAAAGTATCCATTATCCCCTTTTAACTTGAAGTCTACTAGGCG
CATGTGAAAGTTGATTTTTTGTCACGTCATATAGCTATAACGTAAAAAAAGAAAGTAAAATTTTTAATTT
TTTTTAATATATGACATATTTTAAACGAAATATAGGACAAAATGTAAATGAATAGTAAAGGAAACAAAGA
TTAATACTTACTTTGTAAGAATTTAAGATAAATTTAAAATTTAATAGATCAACTTTACGTCTAGAAAGAC
CCATATCTAGAAGGAATTTCACGAAATCGGCCCTTATTCAAAAATAACTTTTAAATAATGAATTTTAAAT
TTTAAGAAATAATATCCAATGAATAAATGACATGTAGCATTTTACCTAAATATTTCAACTATTTTAATCC
AATATTAATTTGTTTTATTCCCAACAATAGAAAGTCTTGTGCAGACATTTAATCTGACTTTTCCAGTACT
AAATATTAATTTTCTGAAGATTTTCGGGTTTAGTCCACAAGTTTTAGTGAGAAGTTTTGCTCAAAATTTT
AGGTGAGAAGGTTTGATATTTATCTTTTGTTAAATTAATTTATCTAGGTGACTATTATTTATTTAAGTAG
AAATTCATATCATTACTTTTGCCAACTTGTAGTCATAATAGGAGTAGGTGTATATGATGAAGGAATAAAC
AAGTTCAGTGAAGTGATTAAAATAAAATATAATTTAGGTGTACATCAAATAAAAACCTTAAAGTTTAGAA
AGGCACCGAATAATTTTGCATAGAAGATATTAGTAAATTTATAAAAATAAAAGAAATGTAGTTGTCAAGT
TGTGTTCTTTTTTTTGGATAAAAATAGCAGTTGGCTTATGTCATTCTTTTACAACCTCCATGCCACTTGT
CCAATTGTTGACACTTAACTAATTAGTTTGATTCATGTATGAATACTAAATAATTTTTTAGGACTGACTC
AAATATTTTTATATTATCATAGTAATATTTATCTAATTTTTAGGACCACTTATTACTAAATAATAAATTA
ACTACTACTATATTATTGTTGTGAAACAACAACGTTTTGGTTGTTATGATGAAACGTACACTATATCAGT
ATGAAAAATTCAAAACGATTAGTATAAATTATATTGAAAATTTGATATTTTTCTATTCTTAATCAGACGT
ATTGGGTTTCATATTTTAAAAAGGGACTAAACTTAGAAGAGAAGTTTGTTTGAAACTACTTTTGTCTCTT
TCTTGTTCCCATTTCTCTCTTAGATTTCAAAAAGTGAACTACTTTATCTCTTTCTTTGTTCACATTTTAT
TTTATTCTATTATAAATATGGCATCCTCATATTGAGATTTTTAGAAATTATTCTAATCATTCACAGTGCA
AAAGAA
